>Addgene plasmid #200924 | pMDC123-MORC1-ZF | addgene full sequence | sequence record 401427 | Addgene NGS Result
TTGAGATCCTTTTTTTCTGCGCGTAATCTGCTGCTTGCAAACAAAAAAACCACCGCTACCAGCGGTGGTT
TGTTTGCCGGATCAAGAGCTACCAACTCTTTTTCCGAAGGTAACTGGCTTCAGCAGAGCGCAGATACCAA
ATACTGTCCTTCTAGTGTAGCCGTAGTTAGGCCACCACTTCAAGAACTCTGTAGCACCGCCTACATACCT
CGCTCTGCTAATCCTGTTACCAGTGGCTGCTGCCAGTGGCGATAAGTCGTGTCTTACCGGGTTGGACTCA
AGACGATAGTTACCGGATAAGGCGCAGCGGTCGGGCTGAACGGGGGGTTCGTGCACACAGCCCAGCTTGG
AGCGAACGACCTACACCGAACTGAGATACCTACAGCGTGAGCTATGAGAAAGCGCCACGCTTCCCGAAGG
GAGAAAGGCGGACAGGTATCCGGTAAGCGGCAGGGTCGGAACAGGAGAGCGCACGAGGGAGCTTCCAGGG
GGAAACGCCTGGTATCTTTATAGTCCTGTCGGGTTTCGCCACCTCTGACTTGAGCGTCGATTTTTGTGAT
GCTCGTCAGGGGGGCGGAGCCTATGGAAAAACGCCAGCAACGCGGCCTTTTTACGGTTCCTGGCCTTTTG
CTGGCCTTTTGCTCACATGTTCTTTCCTGCGTTATCCCCTGATTCTGTGGATAACCGTATTACCGCCTTT
GAGTGAGCTGATACCGCTCGCCGCAGCCGAACGACCGAGCGCAGCGAGTCAGTGAGCGAGGAAGCGGAAG
AGCGCCTGATGCGGTATTTTCTCCTTACGCATCTGTGCGGTATTTCACACCGCATATGGTGCACTCTCAG
TACAATCTGCTCTGATGCCGCATAGTTAAGCCAGTATACACTCCGCTATCGCTACGTGACTGGGTCATGG
CTGCGCCCCGACACCCGCCAACACCCGCTGACGCGCCCTGACGGGCTTGTCTGCTCCCGGCATCCGCTTA
CAGACAAGCTGTGACCGTCTCCGGGAGCTGCATGTGTCAGAGGTTTTCACCGTCATCACCGAAACGCGCG
AGGCAGGGTGCCTTGATGTGGGCGCCTTATTTGCCGACTACCTTGGTGATCTCGCCTTTCACGTAGTGGA
CAAATTCTTCCAACTGATCTGCGCGCGAGGCCAAGCGATCTTCTTCTTGTCCAAGATAAGCCTGTCTAGC
TTCAAGTATGACGGGCTGATACTGGGCCGGCAGGCGCTCCATTGCCCAGTCGGCAGCGACATCCTTCGGC
GCGATTTTGCCGGTTACTGCGCTGTACCAAATGCGGGACAACGTAAGCACTACATTTCGCTCATCGCCAG
CCCAGTCGGGCGGCGAGTTCCATAGCGTTAAGGTTTCATTTAGCGCCTCAAATAGATCCTGTTCAGGAAC
CGGATCAAAGAGTTCCTCCGCCGCTGGACCTACCAAGGCAACGCTATGTTCTCTTGCTTTTGTCAGCAAG
ATAGCCAGATCAATGTCGATCGTGGCTGGCTCGAAGATACCTGCAAGAATGTCATTGCGCTGCCATTCTC
CAAATTGCAGTTCGCGCTTAGCTGGATAACGCCACGGAATGATGTCGTCGTGCACAACAATGGTGACTTC
TACAGCGCGGAGAATCTCGCTCTCTCCAGGGGAAGCCGAAGTTTCCAAAAGGTCGTTGATCAAAGCTCGC
CGCGTTGTTTCATCAAGCCTTACGGTCACCGTAACCAGCAAATCAATATCACTGTGTGGCTTCAGGCCGC
CATCCACTGCGGAGCCGTACAAATGTACGGCCAGCAACGTCGGTTCGAGATGGCGCTCGATGACGCCAAC
TACCTCTGATAGTTGAGTCGATACTTCGGCGATCACCGCTTCCCTCATAATGTTTAACTTTGTTTTAGGG
CGACTGCCCTGCTGCGTAACATCGTTGCTGCTCCATAACATCAAACATCGACCCACGGCGTAACGCGCTT
GCTGCTTGGATGCCCGAGGCATAGACTGTACCCCAAAAAAACAGTCATAACAAGCCATGAAAACCGCCAC
TGCGCCGTTACCACCGCTGCGTTCGGTCAAGGTTCTGGACCAGTTGCGTGAGCGCATGGCGCCGGCGGTC
GAGTGGCGACGGCGCGGCTTGTCCGCGCCCTGGTAGATTGCCTGGCCGTAGGCCAGCCATTTTTGAGCGG
CCAGCGGCCGCGATAGGCCGACGCGAAGCGGCGGGGCGTAGGGAGCGCAGCGACCGAAGGGTAGGCGCTT
TTTGCAGCTCTTCGGCTGTGCGCTGGCCAGACAGTTATGCACAGGCCAGGCGGGTTTTAAGAGTTTTAAT
AAGTTTTAAAGAGTTTTAGGCGGAAAAATCGCCTTTTTTCTCTTTTATATCAGTCACTTACATGTGTGAC
CGGTTCCCAATGTACGGCTTTGGGTTCCCAATGTACGGGTTCCGGTTCCCAATGTACGGCTTTGGGTTCC
CAATGTACGTGCTATCCACAGGAAAGAGACCTTTTCGACCTTTTTCCCCTGCTAGGGCAATTTGCCCTAG
CATCTGCTCCGTACATTAGGAACCGGCGGATGCTTCGCCCTCGATCAGGTTGCGGTAGCGCATGACTAGG
ATCGGGCCAGCCTGCCCCGCCTCCTCCTTCAAATCGTACTCCGGCAGGTCATTTGACCCGATCAGCTTGC
GCACGGTGAAACAGAACTTCTTGAACTCTCCGGCGCTGCCACTGCGTTCGTAGATCGTCTTGAACAACCA
TCTGGCTTCTGCCTTGCCTGCGGCGCGGCGTGCCAGGCGGTAGAGAAAACGGCCGATGCCGGGATCGATC
AAAAAGTAATCGGGGTGAACCGTCAGCACGTCCGGGTTCTTGCCTTCTGTGATCTCGCGGTACATCCAAT
CAGCTAGCTCGATCTCGATGTACTCCGGCCGCCCGGTTTCGCTCTTTACGATCTTGTAGCGGCTAATCAA
GGCTTCACCCTCGGATACCGTCACCAGGCGGCCGTTCTTGGCCTTCTTCGTACGCTGCATGGCAACGTGC
GTGGTGTTTAACCGAATGCAGGTTTCTACCAGGTCGTCTTTCTGCTTTCCGCCATCGGCTCGCCGGCAGA
ACTTGAGTACGTCCGCAACGTGTGGACGGAACACGCGGCCGGGCTTGTCTCCCTTCCCTTCCCGGTATCG
GTTCATGGATTCGGTTAGATGGGAAACCGCCATCAGTACCAGGTCGTAATCCCACACACTGGCCATGCCG
GCCGGCCCTGCGGAAACCTCTACGTGCCCGTCTGGAAGCTCGTAGCGGATCACCTCGCCAGCTCGTCGGT
CACGCTTCGACAGACGGAAAACGGCCACGTCCATGATGCTGCGACTATCGCGGGTGCCCACGTCATAGAG
CATCGGAACGAAAAAATCTGGTTGCTCGTCGCCCTTGGGCGGCTTCCTAATCGACGGCGCACCGGCTGCC
GGCGGTTGCCGGGATTCTTTGCGGATTCGATCAGCGGCCGCTTGCCACGATTCACCGGGGCGTGCTTCTG
CCTCGATGCGTTGCCGCTGGGCGGCCTGCGCGGCCTTCAACTTCTCCACCAGGTCATCACCCAGCGCCGC
GCCGATTTGTACCGGGCCGGATGGTTTGCGACCGCTCACGCCGATTCCTCGGGCTTGGGGGTTCCAGTGC
CATTGCAGGGCCGGCAGGCAACCCAGCCGCTTACGCCTGGCCAACCGCCCGTTCCTCCACACATGGGGCA
TTCCACGGCGTCGGTGCCTGGTTGTTCTTGATTTTCCATGCCGCCTCCTTTAGCCGCTAAAATTCATCTA
CTCATTTATTCATTTGCTCATTTACTCTGGTAGCTGCGCGATGTATTCAGATAGCAGCTCGGTAATGGTC
TTGCCTTGGCGTACCGCGTACATCTTCAGCTTGGTGTGATCCTCCGCCGGCAACTGAAAGTTGACCCGCT
TCATGGCTGGCGTGTCTGCCAGGCTGGCCAACGTTGCAGCCTTGCTGCTGCGTGCGCTCGGACGGCCGGC
ACTTAGCGTGTTTGTGCTTTTGCTCATTTTCTCTTTACCTCATTAACTCAAATGAGTTTTGATTTAATTT
CAGCGGCCAGCGCCTGGACCTCGCGGGCAGCGTCGCCCTCGGGTTCTGATTCAAGAACGGTTGTGCCGGC
GGCGGCAGTGCCTGGGTAGCTCACGCGCTGCGTGATACGGGACTCAAGAATGGGCAGCTCGTACCCGGCC
AGCGCCTCGGCAACCTCACCGCCGATGCGCGTGCCTTTGATCGCCCGCGACACGACAAAGGCCGCTTGTA
GCCTTCCATCCGTGACCTCAATGCGCTGCTTAACCAGCTCCACCAGGTCGGCGGTGGCCCATATGTCGTA
AGGGCTTGGCTGCACCGGAATCAGCACGAAGTCGGCTGCCTTGATCGCGGACACAGCCAAGTCCGCCGCC
TGGGGCGCTCCGTCGATCACTACGAAGTCGCGCCGGCCGATGGCCTTCACGTCGCGGTCAATCGTCGGGC
GGTCGATGCCGACAACGGTTAGCGGTTGATCTTCCCGCACGGCCGCCCAATCGCGGGCACTGCCCTGGGG
ATCGGAATCGACTAACAGAACATCGGCCCCGGCGAGTTGCAGGGCGCGGGCTAGATGGGTTGCGATGGTC
GTCTTGCCTGACCCGCCTTTCTGGTTAAGTACAGCGATAACCTTCATGCGTTCCCCTTGCGTATTTGTTT
ATTTACTCATCGCATCATATACGCAGCGACCGCATGACGCAAGCTGTTTTACTCAAATACACATCACCTT
TTTAGACGGCGGCGCTCGGTTTCTTCAGCGGCCAAGCTGGCCGGCCAGGCCGCCAGCTTGGCATCAGACA
AACCGGCCAGGATTTCATGCAGCCGCACGGTTGAGACGTGCGCGGGCGGCTCGAACACGTACCCGGCCGC
GATCATCTCCGCCTCGATCTCTTCGGTAATGAAAAACGGTTCGTCCTGGCCGTCCTGGTGCGGTTTCATG
CTTGTTCCTCTTGGCGTTCATTCTCGGCGGCCGCCAGGGCGTCGGCCTCGGTCAATGCGTCCTCACGGAA
GGCACCGCGCCGCCTGGCCTCGGTGGGCGTCACTTCCTCGCTGCGCTCAAGTGCGCGGTACAGGGTCGAG
CGATGCACGCCAAGCAGTGCAGCCGCCTCTTTCACGGTGCGGCCTTCCTGGTCGATCAGCTCGCGGGCGT
GCGCGATCTGTGCCGGGGTGAGGGTAGGGCGGGGGCCAAACTTCACGCCTCGGGCCTTGGCGGCCTCGCG
CCCGCTCCGGGTGCGGTCGATGATTAGGGAACGCTCGAACTCGGCAATGCCGGCGAACACGGTCAACACC
ATGCGGCCGGCCGGCGTGGTGGTGTCGGCCCACGGCTCTGCCAGGCTACGCAGGCCCGCGCCGGCCTCCT
GGATGCGCTCGGCAATGTCCAGTAGGTCGCGGGTGCTGCGGGCCAGGCGGTCTAGCCTGGTCACTGTCAC
AACGTCGCCAGGGCGTAGGTGGTCAAGCATCCTGGCCAGCTCCGGGCGGTCGCGCCTGGTGCCGGTGATC
TTCTCGGAAAACAGCTTGGTGCAGCCGGCCGCGTGCAGTTCGGCCCGTTGGTTGGTCAAGTCCTGGTCGT
CGGTGCTGACGCGGGCATAGCCCAGCAGGCCAGCGGCGGCGCTCTTGTTCATGGCGTAATGTCTCCGGTT
CTAGTCGCAAGTATTCTACTTTATGCGACTAAAACACGCGACAAGAAAACGCCAGGAAAAGGGCAGGGCG
GCAGCCTGTCGCGTAACTTAGGACTTGTGCGACATGTCGTTTTCAGAAGACGGCTGCACTGAACGTCAGA
AGCCGACTGCACTATAGCAGCGGAGGGGTTGGATCAAAGTACTTTGATCCCGAGGGGAACCCTGTGGTTG
GCATGCACATACAAATGGACGAACGGATAAACCTTTTCACGCCCTTTTAAATATCCGATTATTCTAATAA
ACGCTCTTTTCTCTTAGGTTTACCCGCCAATATATCCTGTCAAACACTGATAGTTTAAACTGAAGGCGGG
AAACGACAATCTGATCCAAGCTCAAGCTGCTCTAGCATTCGCCATTCAGGCTGCGCAACTGTTGGGAAGG
GCGATCGGTGCGGGCCTCTTCGCTATTACGCCAGCTGGCGAAAGGGGGATGTGCTGCAAGGCGATTAAGT
TGGGTAACGCCAGGGTTTTCCCAGTCACGACGTTGTAAAACGACGGCCAGTGCCAAGCTTGCATGCCTGC
AGGTCGACTCTAGAGGATCCCCGGGTACCGGGCCCCCCCTCGAGGCGCGCCACGCGTAGTCTAGCTCAAC
AGAGCTTTTAACCCAAATTGGTACAATAGAATACAACTTTAGATCATAATTCTCAAAAGAAAGAGATTCC
TTAGCTATTCTATCTGCCACTCCATTTCCTTCTCGGCTTGTATGCACAAGCATAAAATCCTCAAACTTGC
TAAGTAGATACTTTATGTCTTGGATAATTGGATTGAGACTTGACAAGCATAACTTTCATGTAACCAAAGA
CACAAGTTGCTGAGAATCCACCTCAAAAATGATCTTCCTATAATTGAATCGGGATAATGACAGCACAGCC
CATCTAAGAGCCTCCACTTCTACTTCCAGCACGCTTCTTACTTTTACCACAGCTCTTGCACCTAACCATA
ACACCTTCCCTGTATGATCGCGAAGCACCCACCCTAAGCCACATTTTAATCCTTCTGTTGGCCATGCCCC
ATCAAAGTTGCACTTAACCCAAGATTGTGGTGGAGCTTCCCATGTTTCTCGTCTGTCCCGACGGTGTTGT
GGTTGGTGCTTTCCTTACATTCTGAGCCTCTTTCCTTCTAATCCACTCATCTGCATCTTCTTGTGTCCTT
ACTAATACCTCATTGGTTCCAAATTCCCTCCCTTTAAGCACCAGCTCGTTTCTGTTCTTCCACAGCCTCC
CAAGTATCCAAGGGACTAAAGCCTCCACATTCTTCAGATCAGGATATTCTTGTTTAAGATGTTGAACTCT
ATGGAGGTTTGTATGAACTGATGATCTAGGACCGGATAAGTTCCCTTCTTCATAGCGAACTTATTCAAAG
AATGTTTTGTGTATCATTCTTGTTACATTGTTATTAATGAAAAAATATTATTGGTCATTGGACTGAACAC
GAGTGTTAAATATGGACCAGGCCCCAAATAAGATCCATTGATATATGAATTAAATAACAAGAATAAATCG
AGTCACCAAACCACTTGCCTTTTTTAACGAGACTTGTTCACCAACTTGATACAAAAGTCATTATCCTATG
CAAATCAATAATCATACAAAAATATCCAATAACACTAAAAAATTAAAAGAAATGGATAATTTCACAATAT
GTTATACGATAAAGAAGTTACTTTTCCAAGAAATTCACTGATTTTATAAGCCCACTTGCATTAGATAAAT
GGCAAAAAAAAACAAAAAGGAAAAGAAATAAAGCACGAAGAATTCTAGAAAATACGAAATACGCTTCAAT
GCAGTGGGACCCACGGTTCAATTATTGCCAATTTTCAGCTCCACCGTATATTTAAAAAATAAAACGATAA
TGCTAAAAAAATATAAATCGTAACGATCGTTAAATCTCAACGGCTGGATCTTATGACGACCGTTAGAAAT
TGTGGTTGTCGACGAGTCAGTAATAAACGGCGTCAAAGTGGTTGCAGCCGGCACACACGAGTCGTGTTTA
TCAACTCAAAGCACAAATACTTTTCCTCAACCTAAAAATAAGGCAATTAGCCAAAAACAACTTTGCGTGT
AAACAACGCTCAATACACGTGTCATTTTATTATTAGCTATTGCTTCACCGCCTTAGCTTTCTCGTGACCT
AGTCGTCCTCGTCTTTTCTTCTTCTTCTTCTATAAAACAATACCCAAAGAGCTCTTCTTCTTCACAATTC
AGATTTCAATTTCTCAAAATCTTAAAAACTTTCTCTCAATTCTCTCTACCGTGATCAAGGTAAATTTCTG
TGTTCCTTATTCTCTCAAAATCTTCGATTTTGTTTTCGTTCGATCCCAATTTCGTATATGTTCTTTGGTT
TAGATTCTGTTAATCTTAGATCGAAGACGATTTTCTGGGTTTGATCGTTAGATATCATCTTAATTCTCGA
TTAGGGTTTCATAGATATCATCCGATTTGTTCAAATAATTTGAGTTTTGTCGAATAATTACTCTTCGATT
TGTGATTTCTATCTAGATCTGGTGTTAGTTTCTAGTTTGTGCGATCGAATTTGTCGATTAATCTGAGTTT
TTCTGATTAACAGACGCGTCCATGGTTGGGTACCAACAAATGGCTGGTGGACTTAACGATATCTTCGAAG
CTCAGAAGATTGAATGGCATGAGGATACTGGTGGATCTAGCATCCCCGGACTTGAGGTTCTTTTCCAAGG
ACCTCTCGAGCCTTATAAATGCCCTGAGTGTGGAAAATCTTTCTCTCAATCTGGAGATCTTAGGAGGCAC
CAAAGGACCCATACCGGTGAAAAACCTTATAAATGCCCTGAGTGTGGAAAATCATTCAGTAGGAGTGATC
ATCTTACCACCCATCAGAGGACCCATACTGGTGAAAAACCTTATAAATGCCCTGAGTGTGGAAAATCATT
CTCACAATCTTCATCTCTTGTTAGGCATCAGAGGACTCATACCGGAGAAAAACCTTATAAATGCCCTGAG
TGTGGAAAATCATTCTCAACATCTGGAAACCTTGTTAGGCACCAAAGGACCCATACTGGTGAAAAACCTT
ATAAATGCCCTGAGTGTGGAAAATCATTCTCTCAGAGAGCAAACCTTAGGGCTCATCAAAGGACACACAC
TGGAGAAAAACCTTATAAATGCCCTGAGTGTGGAAAATCTTTCTCTAGGAGTGATAAGCTCACCGAGCAT
CAAAGGACTCACACCGGACTCGAGGACTACAAAGACGATGACGACAAAGACTACAAAGACGATGACGACA
AAGACTACAAAGACGATGACGACAAAAAGCTTGATATCGCCATGGGGGGCGCGCCAAGCTATCAAACAAG
TTTGTACAAAAAAGCAGAAGGGCCGTCAAGGCCAGAAGGAGATATAACCATGGCGAAAAATTACACAGTC
GCCGATGTCGTAAATATCGACAGTGACAGTGACAGTGACGACGACAACGGAGGAGTAATAGGAATGGTTC
CGAGCTTGGCATCTCTAATAGAGAATCAGAAAGTTTCGATCGCTGATGCTGCGACGGTGGCTCCTCGAGA
AACCCTAGAGTGCCGAAGTTTCTGGAAAGCCGGCGAAAACTTTGTGATCCCTTCAAGTGTTACTCTAACT
GCCATAGGTATGGTTGAGCATGCTCGTGTTCATCCAAAGTTTCTTCACTCGAATGCTACTTCACATAAAT
GGGCTTTTGGAGCAATCGCCGAGCTACTTGACAATGCGGTTGATGAGATACAAAACGGTGCTACCGTTGT
CAAGATTGATAAGATCAATATTGTTAAAGATAATACACCTGCCTTAGTTTTCCAAGATAATGGTGGTGGG
ATGGATCCTAATGGGATCAGAAAATGCATGAGCTTAGGCTACTCGTCAAAGAAGTCTAATACGACAATTG
GACAATATGGAAATGGTTTCAAGACAAGTACAATGAGACTTGGAGCTGATGCCATGGTTTTTAGTCGCTC
AACTCGTGGAGGCAAATCTACACAGAGCATTGGTCTTCTGTCCTATACATTCCTTAGGAAAACTGGTCAG
GATGATGTGATCGTTCCTATGATTGATTTCGATATATCCAGTGATAGCCCCCAACCAATTATTTATGGGT
CTCCCGGAGATTGGTCTACCAACCTTAACATTCTTCTCAAATGGTCCCCGTTTTCAACAATGGTCGAACT
TTTGCAGCAGTTCGAGGATATTGGAACACATGGAACAAAAGTAATTATATACAACTTGTGGCTTAATGAT
GAAGGAATCTATGAGCTGAGTTTTGACGACGATGATGTGGATATACGGCTCCGAGATGAAAATGCCCAGG
ACGGGAAACGGTTGCACGCTAAAACATTGGAAGTAAGATCTCATATTTCGTACCGCTATCGACATTCTCT
AAGGGCTTACATTTCCATGTTATATCTCAAAAAGTTCAAAAACTTCAAAATTATTCTTCGGGGAGTCTCT
GTGGCGCAATTCAACATTGCTGATGAATTCAGACATCCTGAGACAATAATGTACAAACCCCAAGCAGCTG
CAGTGGATTATGCTGCCACTGGAATTAAAGTTGGATTCATCAAGGAGGCCCCTAAACTTCCAATTTGTGG
TTTCAATGTCTATCACAAAAACCGTCTCATCCGGCCATTCTGGAAGGTCGTTCTGGAAGGGTCAACGAGA
GGCAATGGTGTTATGGGAGTTCTTGAGGCAAACTTCATAGAACCAGCCCACGACAAGCAAGATTTTGAGA
GGTCTTCTCTATTTCTGCGGCTGGAGGCGAGGCTGAAAAGGATAACCTCTGATTACTGGCAAAATCACTG
TCACATTTTCGGATACCAAACTGCTCAAATCCCTGCAGATAAGTCGAAAAGGACAGTAATACCTGATCAA
CCGCCTACTGTCAATACATACAATCCTTCGCCTTTGCCTTCTGATAGAATCAGTCATGGTGGTCCTATAA
TACGTGAAATCAATCTTAGTAACGCCACTTCAAGCCGAACAGCTGCTGTTGCCGCGCCACATTTGAGAAA
TTACACAGGTTTAAGAAATAACTTCCAACCCGTGCAGCTCAACCCACAACCACCTGCAGCTGGCGATACT
GGAAACAACCTCGTTGGCAAGTTAGCGGCTGAGATACGCGAAGAGAACTTACAACTCTTCATGAGGTGCG
AGGAATATGTAAAGAAAGAGAATGAAGTAGAACAGACGGTAAAGAGCTTAGAAAAAGAACTGGAAGAAAT
TAAAAGTAAATGTGCACAACTTGCTCTGCTTGTGGATGCTAAGAAGAAGGAGATGCAACAAGTTTAGTAA
AAGCGTTACGAGTTAAAACTCTCTGGAAGGCCTCATGGGCCCAGCTTTCTTGTACAAAGTGGTTCGATAA
TTCTTAATTAACTAGTTCTAGAGCGGCCGCCACCGCGGTGGAGCTCCTAGGTGAGTCTAGAGAGTTAATT
AAGACCCGGGACTAGTCCCTAGAGTCCTGCTTTAATGAGATATGCGAGACGCCTATGATCGCATGATATT
TGCTTTCAATTCTGTTGTGCACGTTGTAAAAAACCTGAGCATGTGTAGCTCAGATCCTTACCGCCGGTTT
CGGTTCATTCTAATGAATATATCACCCGTTACTATCGTATTTTTATGAATAATATTCTCCGTTCAATTTA
CTGATTGTACCCTACTACTTATATGTACAATATTAAAATGAAAACAATATATTGTGCTGAATAGGTTTAT
AGCGACATCTATGATAGAGCGCCACAATAACAAACAATTGCGTTTTATTATTACAAATCCAATTTTAAAA
AAAGCGGCAGAACCGGTCAAACCTAAAAGACTGATTACATAAATCTTATTCAAATTTCAAAAGTGCCCCA
GGGGCTAGTATCTACGACACACCGAGCGGCGAACTAATAACGCTCACTGAAGGGAACTCCGGTTCCCCGC
CGGCGCGCATGGGTGAGATTCCTTGAAGTTGAGTATTGGCCGTCCGCTCTACCGAAAGTTACGGGCACCA
TTCAACCCGGTCCAGCACGGCGGCCGGGTAACCGACTTGCTGCCCCGAGAATTATGCAGCATTTTTTTGG
TGTATGTGGGCCCCAAATGAAGTGCAGGTCAAACCTTGACAGTGACGACAAATCGTTGGGCGGGTCCAGG
GCGAATTTTGCGACGAGCTCGAATTCGTAATCATGTCATAGCTGTTTCCTGTGTGAAATTGTTATCCGCT
CACAATTCCACACAACATACGAGCCGGAAGCATAAAGTGTAAAGCCTGGGGTGCCTAATGAGTGAGCTAA
CTCACATTAATTGCGTTGCGCTCACTGCCCGCTTTCCAGTCGGGAAACCTGTCGTGCCAGCTGCATTAAT
GAATCGGCCAACGCGCGGGGAGAGGCGGTTTGCGTATTGGCTAGAGCAGCTTGCCAACATGGTGGAGCAC
GACACTCTCGTCTACTCCAAGAATATCAAAGATACAGTCTCAGAAGACCAAAGGGCTATTGAGACTTTTC
AACAAAGGGTAATATCGGGAAACCTCCTCGGATTCCATTGCCCAGCTATCTGTCACTTCATCAAAAGGAC
AGTAGAAAAGGAAGGTGGCACCTACAAATGCCATCATTGCGATAAAGGAAAGGCTATCGTTCAAGATGCC
TCTGCCGACAGTGGTCCCAAAGATGGACCCCCACCCACGAGGAGCATCGTGGAAAAAGAAGACGTTCCAA
CCACGTCTTCAAAGCAAGTGGATTGATGTGAACATGGTGGAGCACGACACTCTCGTCTACTCCAAGAATA
TCAAAGATACAGTCTCAGAAGACCAAAGGGCTATTGAGACTTTTCAACAAAGGGTAATATCGGGAAACCT
CCTCGGATTCCATTGCCCAGCTATCTGTCACTTCATCAAAAGGACAGTAGAAAAGGAAGGTGGCACCTAC
AAATGCCATCATTGCGATAAAGGAAAGGCTATCGTTCAAGATGCCTCTGCCGACAGTGGTCCCAAAGATG
GACCCCCACCCACGAGGAGCATCGTGGAAAAAGAAGACGTTCCAACCACGTCTTCAAAGCAAGTGGATTG
ATGTGATATCTCCACTGACGTAAGGGATGACGCACAATCCCACTATCCTTCGCAAGACCCTTCCTCTATA
TAAGGAAGTTCATTTCATTTGGAGAGGACACGCTGAAATCACCAGTCTCTCTCTACAAATCTATCTCTCT
CGAGTCTACCATGAGCCCAGAACGACGCCCGGCCGACATCCGCCGTGCCACCGAGGCGGACATGCCGGCG
GTCTGCACCATCGTCAACCACTACATCGAGACAAGCACGGTCAACTTCCGTACCGAGCCGCAGGAACCGC
AGGAGTGGACGGACGACCTCGTCCGTCTGCGGGAGCGCTATCCCTGGCTCGTCGCCGAGGTGGACGGCGA
GGTCGCCGGCATCGCCTACGCGGGCCCCTGGAAGGCACGCAACGCCTACGACTGGACGGCCGAGTCGACC
GTGTACGTCTCCCCCCGCCACCAGCGGACGGGACTGGGCTCCACGCTCTACACCCACCTGCTGAAGTCCC
TGGAGGCACAGGGCTTCAAGAGCGTGGTCGCTGTCATCGGGCTGCCCAACGACCCGAGCGTGCGCATGCA
CGAGGCGCTCGGATATGCCCCCCGCGGCATGCTGCGGGCGGCCGGCTTCAAGCACGGGAACTGGCATGAC
GTGGGTTTCTGGCAGCTGGACTTCAGCCTGCCGGTACCGCCCCGTCCGGTCCTGCCCGTCACCGAGATTT
GACTCGAGTTTCTCCATAATAATGTGTGAGTAGTTCCCAGATAAGGGAATTAGGGTTCCTATAGGGTTTC
GCTCATGTGTTGAGCATATAAGAAACCCTTAGTATGTATTTGTATTTGTAAAATACTTCTATCAATAAAA
TTTCTAATTCCTAAAACCAAAATCCAGTACTAAAATCCAGATCCCCCGAATTAATTCGGCGTTAATTCAG
TACATTAAAAACGTCCGCAATGTGTTATTAAGTTGTCTAAGCGTCAATTTGTTTACACCACAATATATCC
TGCCACCAGCCAGCCAACAGCTCCCCGACCGGCAGCTCGGCACAAAATCACCACTCGATACAGGCAGCCC
ATCAGTCCGGGACGGCGTCAGCGGGAGAGCCGTTGTAAGGCGGCAGACTTTGCTCATGTTACCGATGCTA
TTCGGAAGAACGGCAACTAAGCTGCCGGGTTTGAAACACGGATGATCTCGCGGAGGGTAGCATGTTGATT
GTAACGATGACAGAGCGTTGCTGCCTGTGATCACCGCGGTTTCAAAATCGGCTCCGTCGATACTATGTTA
TACGCCAACTTTGAAAACAACTTTGAAAAAGCTGTTTTCTGGTATTTAAGGTTTTAGAATGCAAGGAACA
GTGAATTGGAGTTCGTCTTGTTATAATTAGCTTCTTGGGGTATCTTTAAATACTGTAGAAAAGAGGGTAA
TGACTCCAACTTATTGATAGTGTTTTATGTTCAGATAATGCCCGATGACTTTGTCATGCAGCTCCACCGA
TTTTGAGAACGACAGCGACTTCCGTCCCAGCCGTGCCAGGTGCTGCCTCAGATTCAGGTTATGCCGCTCA
ATTCGCTGCGTATATCGCTTGCTGATTACGTGCAGCTTTCCCTTCAGGCGGGATTCATACAGCGGCCAGC
CATCCGTCATCCATATCACCACGTCAAAGGGTGACAGCAGGCTCATAAGACGCCCCAGCGTCGCCATAGT
GCGTTCACCGAATACGTGCGCAACAACCGTCTTCCGGAGACTGTCATACGCGTAAAACAGCCAGCGCTGG
CGCGATTTAGCCCCGACATAGCCCCACTGTTCGTCCATTTCCGCGCAGACGATGACGTCACTGCCCGGCT
GTATGCGCGAGGTTACCGACTGCGGCCTGAGTTTTTTAAGTGACGTAAAATCGTGTTGAGGCCAACGCCC
ATAATGCGGGCTGTTGCCCGGCATCCAACGCCATTCATGGCCATATCAATGATTTTCTGGTGCGTACCGG
GTTGAGAAGCGGTGTAAGTGAACTGCAGTTGCCATGTTTTACGGCAGTGAGAGCAGAGATAGCGCTGATG
TCCGGCGGTGCTTTTGCCGTTACGCACCACCCCGTCAGTAGCTGAACAGGAGGGACAGCTGATAGAAACA
GAAGCCACTGGAGCACCTCAAAAACACCATCATACACTAAATCAGTAAGTTGGCAGCATCACCGAAAAGA
GGAAGGAAATAATAAATGGCTAAAATGAGAATATCACCGGAATTGAAAAAACTGATCGAAAAATACCGCT
GCGTAAAAGATACGGAAGGAATGTCTCCTGCTAAGGTATATAAGCTGGTGGGAGAAAATGAAAACCTATA
TTTAAAAATGACGGACAGCCGGTATAAAGGGACCACCTATGATGTGGAACGGGAAAAGGACATGATGCTA
TGGCTGGAAGGAAAGCTGCCTGTTCCAAAGGTCCTGCACTTTGAACGGCATGATGGCTGGAGCAATCTGC
TCATGAGTGAGGCCGATGGCGTCCTTTGCTCGGAAGAGTATGAAGATGAACAAAGCCCTGAAAAGATTAT
CGAGCTGTATGCGGAGTGCATCAGGCTCTTTCACTCCATCGACATATCGGATTGTCCCTATACGAATAGC
TTAGACAGCCGCTTAGCCGAATTGGATTACTTACTGAATAACGATCTGGCCGATGTGGATTGCGAAAACT
GGGAAGAAGACACTCCATTTAAAGATCCGCGCGAGCTGTATGATTTTTTAAAGACGGAAAAGCCCGAAGA
GGAACTTGTCTTTTCCCACGGCGACCTGGGAGACAGCAACATCTTTGTGAAAGATGGCAAAGTAAGTGGC
TTTATTGATCTTGGGAGAAGCGGCAGGGCGGACAAGTGGTATGACATTGCCTTCTGCGTCCGGTCGATCA
GGGAGGATATCGGGGAAGAACAGTATGTCGAGCTATTTTTTGACTTACTGGGGATCAAGCCTGATTGGGA
GAAAATAAAATATTATATTTTACTGGATGAATTGTTTTAGTACCTAGAATGCATGACCAAAATCCCTTAA
CGTGAGTTTTCGTTCCACTGAGCGTCAGACCCCGTAGAAAAGATCAAAGGATCTTC
Features (pLannotate 1.2.2; 32 found; start..end, strand, type, name):
      1..589     +  rep_origin     ori: high-copy-number ColE1/pMB1/pBR322/pUC origin of replication
    775..915     -  misc_feature   bom: basis of mobility region from pBR322
   1017..1056    -  CDS            rop (fragment): Rop protein, which maintains plasmids at low copy number; rop
   1077..1868    -  CDS            SmR: aminoglycoside adenylyltransferase (Murphy, 1985); aadA; confers resistance to spectinomycin and streptomycin
   1875..1931    -  CDS            GmR (fragment): gentamycin acetyltransferase; aacC1; confers resistance to gentamycin
   2017..2088    +  CDS            int (fragment): INT2_ECOLX - Protein inferred from homology: Swiss-Prot protein existence level 3. Putative integrase believed to be involved in the insertion of antibiotic resistance genes into plasmids and transposons. From Escherichia coli.
   2276..2470    -  rep_origin     pVS1 oriV: origin of replication for the Pseudomonas plasmid pVS1 (Heeb et al., 2000)
   2536..3609    -  CDS            pVS1 RepA: replication protein from the Pseudomonas plasmid pVS1 (Heeb et al., 2000)
   4038..4667    -  CDS            pVS1 StaA: stability protein from the Pseudomonas plasmid pVS1 (Heeb et al., 2000)
   5227..5628    -  CDS            Y4CG_SINFN (fragment): Protein inferred from homology: Swiss-Prot protein existence level 3. From Sinorhizobium fredii (strain NBRC 101917 / NGR234).
   5968..5992    -  misc_feature   RB T-DNA repeat: right border repeat from nopaline C58 T-DNA
   6058..6212    -  CDS            lacZα (fragment): LacZα fragment of β-galactosidase; lacZ fragment
   6215..6260    -  misc_feature   MCS (fragment): pUC18/19 multiple cloning site
   8411..8494    +  CDS            ZNF22 (fragment): ZNF22_HUMAN - Also known as KOX15, KROX26. Experimental evidence at protein level: Swiss-Prot protein existence level 1. Binds DNA through the consensus sequence 5'-CAATG-3'. May be involved in transcriptional regulation and may play a role in tooth formation (By similarity). From Homo sapiens (Human).
   8559..8582    +  CDS            CCR5TC (fragment): zinc-finger domain from the CCR5-224 (+) zinc-finger nuclease that recognizes the left half-site target sequence in the human CCR5 gene (Perez et al., 2008; Gross et al., 2013)
   8727..8750    +  CDS            CCR5TC (fragment): zinc-finger domain from the CCR5-224 (+) zinc-finger nuclease that recognizes the left half-site target sequence in the human CCR5 gene (Perez et al., 2008; Gross et al., 2013)
   8913..8934    +  CDS            3xFLAG (fragment): three tandem FLAG® epitope tags
   9027..9047    +  protein_bind   attB1: mutant version of attB; core recombination site for the Gateway® BP reaction BP Clonase™
   9080..10984   +  CDS            MORC1: MORC1_ARATH - Also known as CRT1 From Arabidopsis thaliana (Mouse-ear cress).
  11032..11052   -  protein_bind   attB2: mutant version of attB; core recombination site for the Gateway® BP reaction BP Clonase™
  11071..11106   -  misc_feature   MCS (fragment): pBluescript multiple cloning site
  11157..11844   +  terminator     OCS terminator: octopine synthase terminator
  11887..11909   -  protein_bind   lac operator (fragment): The lac repressor binds to the lac operator to inhibit transcription in E. coli. This inhibition can be relieved by adding lactose or isopropyl-β-D-thiogalactopyranoside (IPTG). lac repressor encoded by lacI
  11913..11943   -  promoter       lac promoter: promoter for the E. coli lac operon
  11958..11979   -  protein_bind   CAP binding site: CAP binding activates transcription in the presence of cAMP. E. coli catabolite activator protein
  11992..12080   -  CDS            lacI (fragment): lac repressor; lacI; The lac repressor binds to the lac operator to inhibit transcription in E. coli. This inhibition can be relieved by adding lactose or isopropyl-β-D-thiogalactopyranoside (IPTG).
  12170..12846   +  promoter       CaMV 35S promoter (enhanced): cauliflower mosaic virus 35S promoter with a duplicated enhancer region
  12891..13439   +  CDS            bar: PAT_STRHY - Experimental evidence at protein level: Swiss-Prot protein existence level 1. Inactivates phosphinothricin (PPT) by transfer of an acetyl group from acetyl CoA. Can also acetylate demethylphosphinothricin but not PTT or glutamate. This enzyme is an effector of phosphinothricin tripeptide (PTT or bialaphos) resistance. From Streptomyces hygroscopicus. Introduced by genetic manipulation and expressed in glufosinate-tolerant maize by Dekalb Genetics.
  13449..13623   +  polyA_signal   CaMV poly(A) signal: cauliflower mosaic virus polyadenylation signal
  13701..13725   -  misc_feature   LB T-DNA repeat: left border repeat from nopaline C58 T-DNA
  14136..14903   -  mobile_element IS1: prokaryotic transposable element IS1
  14926..15720   +  CDS            KanR: aminoglycoside phosphotransferase; aphA-3; confers resistance to kanamycin
