[The description below was written by a language model from this plasmid's Addgene catalogue record and pLannotate feature annotations shown in this document.]
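Description:
pMDC123-MORC1-ZF is a plant-expression binary vector built on the pMDC123 backbone, intended for Agrobacterium-mediated T-DNA transfer into Arabidopsis. It carries a high-copy ColE1/pUC-type origin with a bom site for propagation in E. coli, and the pVS1 oriV, RepA and StaA functions for replication and stable maintenance in Agrobacterium. Bacterial selection is recorded as spectinomycin, matching the annotated aadA (SmR) gene. The sequenced record also shows a KanR gene adjacent to an IS1 insertion element in the backbone outside the T-DNA. The IS1 is not a designed part, and the catalogue entry does not say whether the kanamycin marker is still functional.

Between the nopaline-type right and left border repeats lie two plant cassettes. The payload is a fusion in which zinc-finger array motifs (annotated only as short homology hits to other zinc-finger proteins, and corresponding to ZF108 according to the stated purpose) and a 3xFLAG epitope lie upstream of the Arabidopsis thaliana MORC1 (CRT1) coding sequence. MORC1 is flanked by attB1 and attB2 sites, indicating Gateway insertion, and is followed by the octopine synthase terminator. About two kilobases upstream of the zinc-finger region are unannotated, so the promoter driving the fusion is not stated in the record. The second cassette is the bar gene under an enhanced CaMV 35S promoter with a CaMV polyadenylation signal, giving Basta (phosphinothricin) resistance for selecting transformed plants.

The construct tethers MORC1 to the FWA gene through the ZF108 DNA-binding domain. It comes from a screen of effector proteins for targeted gene repression in Arabidopsis.
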