Addgene plasmid #200924: pMDC123-MORC1-ZF
Purpose: Express MORC1-ZF108 in Arabidopsis target FWA gene
Depositing lab: Steven Jacobsen. Depositing organization: University of California, Los Angeles (UCLA). Publication: A gene silencing screen uncovers diverse tools for targeted gene repression in Arabidopsis. Wang M, Zhong Z, Gallego-Bartolome J, Li Z, Feng S, Kuo HY, Kan RL, Lam H, Richey JC, Tang L, Zhou J, Liu M, Jami-Alahmadi Y, Wohlschlegel J, Jacobsen SE. Nat Plants. 2023 Mar 6. doi: 10.1038/s41477-023-01362-8. PubMed 36879017.
Backbone
  Vector backbone: pMDC123
  Vector type: Plant Expression
  Selectable markers: Basta
Growth in bacteria
  Bacterial resistance: Spectinomycin, 50 μg/mL
  Growth temperature: 37°C
  Growth strain: DH5alpha
  Copy number: High Copy
Gene/Insert
  Gene/Insert name: MORC1
  Species: A. thaliana (mustard weed)
Terms and licenses: Academic/Nonprofit Terms; Industry Terms: Not Available to Industry
How to cite: pMDC123-MORC1-ZF was a gift from Steven Jacobsen (Addgene plasmid # 200924 ; http://n2t.net/addgene:200924 ; RRID:Addgene_200924)
